>Addgene plasmid #108368 | pCI-TPI_WT-xrRNA-4H | addgene full sequence | sequence record 209437 | Addgene NGS Result
TCAATATTGGCCATTAGCCATATTATTCATTGGTTATATAGCATAAATCAATATTGGCTATTGGCCATTG
CATACGTTGTATCTATATCATAATATGTACATTTATATTGGCTCATGTCCAATATGACCGCCATGTTGGC
ATTGATTATTGACTAGTTATTAATAGTAATCAATTACGGGGTCATTAGTTCATAGCCCATATATGGAGTT
CCGCGTTACATAACTTACGGTAAATGGCCCGCCTGGCTGACCGCCCAACGACCCCCGCCCATTGACGTCA
ATAATGACGTATGTTCCCATAGTAACGCCAATAGGGACTTTCCATTGACGTCAATGGGTGGAGTATTTAC
GGTAAACTGCCCACTTGGCAGTACATCAAGTGTATCATATGCCAAGTCCGCCCCCTATTGACGTCAATGA
CGGTAAATGGCCCGCCTGGCATTATGCCCAGTACATGACCTTACGGGACTTTCCTACTTGGCAGTACATC
TACGTATTAGTCATCGCTATTACCATGGTGATGCGGTTTTGGCAGTACACCAATGGGCGTGGATAGCGGT
TTGACTCACGGGGATTTCCAAGTCTCCACCCCATTGACGTCAATGGGAGTTTGTTTTGGCACCAAAATCA
ACGGGACTTTCCAAAATGTCGTAACAACTGCGATCGCCCGCCCCGTTGACGCAAATGGGCGGTAGGCGTG
TACGGTGGGAGGTCTATATAAGCAGAGCTCGTTTAGTGAACCGTCAGATCACTAGAAGCTTTATTGCGGT
AGTTTATCACAGTTAAATTGCTAACGCAGTCAGTGCTTCTGACACAACAGTCTCGAACTTAAGCTGCAGT
GACTCTCTTAAGGTAGCCTTGCAGAAGTTGGTCGTGAGGCACTGGGCAGGTAAGTATCAAGGTTACAAGA
CAGGTTTAAGGAGACCAATAGAAACTGGGCTTGTCGAGACAGAGAAGACTCTTGCGTTTCTGATAGGCAC
CTATTGGTCTTACTGACATCCACTTTGCCTTTCTCTCCACAGGTGTCCACTCCCAGTTCAATTACAGCTC
TTAAGGCTAGAGTACTTAATACGACTCACTATAGGCTAGCGCCTCGGCTCCAGCACCATGGCGCCCTCCA
GGAAGTTCTTCGTTGGGGGAAACTGGAAGATGAACGGGCGGAAGCAGAGTCTGGGGGAGCTCATCGGCAC
TCTGAACGCGGCCAAGGTGCCGGCCGACACCGGTAAGCCCTCGCCGAGGAGGGGTCTGGCCGGGCCGGGG
CCGGGGCCGGGGCAGGAGTGGCAGCGCCCTCTCCCGAGGCCCCGAGGCCCCGAGGCCGGTATCCGCGCGG
ACCTGATGCAGGGCTGTGGGACGAGGGCCGCTGGGGTCCGGGCAGGGGCCTCGCAGCCGCAGCCCCGTCG
GTGCGTCGAGGGGGCAGGGCGGAGCACATGATGCCCCTTGGACTATGGGGCAGGTAAGGACGTTTTCTTC
CCTTCGGCAACCTGAACGACTCCCGCCTTCCACGGAAGGGACCGAGCCCGTGCCAAACAGGCTGAGCGAT
TTGGGAGTGAGGAGCCATCCTACCGCTTTCCCCAACCTGGAAACAGCAAAGCGCAAGGCCTCTGAGTCAG
TTAGGTCTCTGCCACCCACGGGCAAAGGATGCTCTCCTCCATCCTCCTTCCTCCCTCCACCGAAATCGGA
GAGCCGCGGGCCTGATCCAAAGAGGCATCCCCTTCTCGTTCATTCCCCAGAGGCCTCAATACAAACCCCA
GGAGTTGGCCCCTCTCCTTTTGCTACAAATCCTTGCCTTGCAAAGGGGAGGTGAGGATGGGCTATTTTAG
AAGGGAAGCAGGGTTGCTCCCTGGAGAATGCTGAGTCTGTGAGGTGCCTATGCCGAGAATAGGTCGAGGA
AATTGGAGCCCCAGCTGTTAAAAGAGCAGAGGGCAGGGTGAGGGCCGTGGCCTCTCAGGGGTATCTGGAA
GGCTCTTCGAGTTGAGTGCAGACCCAGCCTGGGCTGGAAAATGGACAAAGGTCATCTTGCTGGGGTGAAA
AGGGGGAGAGCAGAACCAAGAAGAAGAGGGTGAGGGCTGGGGGGCTCCAGGGCACTGGTTAGGAATTGTG
GGGAATGAAGGCTTTCTTTAGTCTCATCCCCCTGTGGTACCATCTTGTCCTCAGAGGTGGTTTGTGCTCC
CCCTACTGCCTATATCGACTTCGCCCGGCAGAAGCTAGATCCCAAGATTGCTGTGGCTGCGCAGAACTGC
TACAAAGTGACTAATGGGGCTTTTACTGGGGAGATCAGGTGAGATCGAGGTGGAGAGGGGTGTGTGGGAC
CCTTCCCTCACTTTCCTCGTTGAGGGGAAAGCCACAGGGTGGGCTCCCTGCTGAACCTTGGCTTCATCTC
TTCCTTTAGCCCTGGCATGATCAAAGACTGCGGAGCCACGTGGGTGGTCCTGGGGCACTCAGAGAGAAGG
CATGTCTTTGGGGAGTCAGATGAGGTTAGTAGCCAAGAGAGAAGATAAGGGATGTCTTTTTCCAAGAAGG
ATGTCTCACCAAGTCTGTTTCTCAACAGCTGATTGGGCAGAAAGTGGCCCATGCTCTGGCAGAGGGACTC
GGAGTAATCGCCTGCATTGGGGAGAAGCTAGATGAAAGGGAAGCTGGCATCACTGAGAAGGTTGTTTTCG
AGCAGACAAAGGTCATCGCAGGTATCTCTGGAGAAAGGGACCTTTGAGCCTATCCAGGGCCACAGAGACT
CAGAGGGTAGGGTCAGGCCCTGGAGCCTGTCTTGGTCCCCATGCTGATCCAGAAAAGGAAAAAGGGGAGG
GGGAGTGACAATCTTTGCTTGGGGCCTATGACTTCTCCAGCCCCAAGGTAGATGCCACCTGGAAATCCCC
CAATGTCCACTAGGGGGCAGTAGGCCACCGTTCTTCGTACTCCGGAGAACCTGGCTGGAGAGCTCTTTCT
TGTTCACCCTTCCCTCCATCTGTATCTCTGCCCTGCAGATAACGTGAAGGACTGGAGCAAGGTCGTCCTG
GCCTATGAGCCTGTGTGGGCCATTGGTACTGGCAAGACTGCAACACCCCAACAGGTAACCGGGCCCAGGA
GCCCTGCCCTCATCCCAGCCTGCCTCAATAGGTTTGGACAGACACAGCCCACATGGGGCAACCCCTTATT
TCAAAGACACAGAGACCTTGAACCCAGAGACAGTGACTTGTCCAAGGGCATCCAGTCCAGGGCCTGGCTT
GGATCAGAGCCCTGGTACTCTGACTCAGTCAGAAACCACACTAAGTGTCCACTGGTGCCAGTGATTTTTC
CTCTTAGAGAGGCAGAAAAGGTCTTACTTAGGCCAGCTTCTTGTTCTAGGCCCAGGAAGTACACGAGAAG
CTCCGAGGATGGCTGAAGTCCAACGTCTCTGATGCGGTGGCTCAGAGCACCCGTATCATTTATGGAGGTG
AGTGGCTTTGGTTCCCGGCTGAGGTGGAGTGGGCTGAGGACTAGACTGAGCCCTCGGACATGGAGGTGGG
GATGGGGCAGACTCATCCCATTCTTGACCAAGCCCTTGTTCTGCTCCCTTCCCAGGCTCTGTGACTGGGG
CAACCTGCAAGGAGCTGGCCAGCCAGCCTGATGTGGATGGCTTCCTTGTGGGTGGTGCTTCCCTCAAGCC
CGAATTCGTGGACATCATCAATGCCAAACAATGAGCCCCATCCATCTTCCCTACCCTTCCTGCCAAGCCA
GGGACTCGAGGTGAGCAAGGGCGAGGAGCTGTTCACCGGGGTGGTGCCCATCCTGGTGGACTTGATAGTC
AGGCCAGCCGGTTAGGCTGCCACCGAAGGTTGGTAGACGGTGCTGCCTGCGACCAACCCCAGGAGGACTG
GGTTACCAAAGCTGATTCTCCACGGTTGGAAAGCCTCCCAGAACCGTCTCGGAAGAGGAGTCCCTGCCAA
CAATGGAGATGAAGCCCGTGTCAGATCGCGAAAGCGCCACTTCGCCGAGGAGTGCAATCTGTGAGGCCCC
AGGAGGACTGGGTAAACAGTCGAGCACCCCACCAGTGCAGGCTGCCTATCAGAAAGTGGTGGCTGGTGTG
GCTAATGCCCTGGCCCACAAGTATCACTAAGCTCGCTTTCTTGCTGTCCAATTTGTCGAGCACCCCACCA
GTGCAGGCTGCCTATCAGAAAGTGGTGGCTGGTGTGGCTAATGCCCTGGCCCACAAGTATCACTAAGCTC
GCTTTCTTGCTGTCCAATTTGTCGAGCACCCCACCAGTGCAGGCTGCCTATCAGAAAGTGGTGGCTGGTG
TGGCTAATGCCCTGGCCCACAAGTATCACTAAGCTCGCTTTCTTGCTGTCCAATTTGTCGAGCACCCCAC
CAGTGCAGGCTGCCTATCAGAAAGTGGTGGCTGGTGTGGCTAATGCCCTGGCCCACAAGTATCACTAAGC
TCGCTTTCTTGCTGTCCAATTTGTCGACCCGGGCGGCCGCTTCCCTTTAGTGAGGGTTAATGCTTCGAGC
AGACATGATAAGATACATTGATGAGTTTGGACAAACCACAACTAGAATGCAGTGAAAAAAATGCTTTATT
TGTGAAATTTGTGATGCTATTGCTTTATTTGTAACCATTATAAGCTGCAATAAACAAGTTAACAACAACA
ATTGCATTCATTTTATGTTTCAGGTTCAGGGGGAGATGTGGGAGGTTTTTTAAAGCAAGTAAAACCTCTA
CAAATGTGGTAAAATCCGATAAGGATCGATCCGGGCTGGCGTAATAGCGAAGAGGCCCGCACCGATCGCC
CTTCCCAACAGTTGCGCAGCCTGAATGGCGAATGG
[124 nt withheld, positions 4796-4919]
C
[91 nt withheld, positions 4921-5011]
A
[49 nt withheld, positions 5013-5061]
CCTTTGACGTTGGAGTCCACGTTCTTT
[37 nt withheld, positions 5089-5125]
ACCCTATCTCGGTCTATTCTTTTGATTTATAAGGGATTTTGCCGATTTCGGCCTATTGGTTAAAAAATGA
GCTGATTTAACAAAAATTTAACGCGAATTTTAACAAAATATTAACGCTTACAATTTCCTGATGCGGTATT
TTCTCCTTACGCATCTGTGCGGTATTTCACACCGCATACGCGGATCTGCGCAGCACCATGGCCTGAAATA
ACCTCTGAAAGAGGAACTTGGTTAGGTACCTTCTGAGGCGGAAAGAACCAGCTGTGGAATGTGTGTCAGT
TAGGGTGTGGAAAGTCCCCAGGCTCCCCAGCAGGCAGAAGTATGCAAAGCATGCATCTCAATTAGTCAGC
AACCAGGTGTGGAAAGTCCCCAGGCTCCCCAGCAGGCAGAAGTATGCAAAGCATGCATCTCAATTAGTCA
GCAACCATAGTCCCGCCCCTAACTCCGCCCATCCCGCCCCTAACTCCGCCCAGTTCCGCCCATTCTCCGC
CCCATGGCTGACTAATTTTTTTTATTTATGCAGAGGCCGAGGCCGCCTCGGCCTCTGAGCTATTCCAGAA
GTAGTGAGGAGGCTTTTTTGGAGGCCTAGGCTTTTGCAAAAAGCTTGATTCTTCTGACACAACAGTCTCG
AACTTAAGGCTAGAGCCACCATGATTGAACAAGATGGATTGCACGCAGGTTCTCCGGCCGCTTGGGTGGA
GAGGCTATTCGGCTATGACTGGGCACAACAGACAATCGGCTGCTCTGATGCCGCCGTGTTCCGGCTGTCA
GCGCAGGGGCGCCCGGTTCTTTTTGTCAAGACCGACCTGTCCGGTGCCCTGAATGAACTGCAGGACGAGG
CAGCGCGGCTATCGTGGCTGGCCACGACGGGCGTTCCTTGCGCAGCTGTGCTCGACGTTGTCACTGAAGC
GGGAAGGGACTGGCTGCTATTGGGCGAAGTGCCGGGGCAGGATCTCCTGTCATCTCACCTTGCTCCTGCC
GAGAAAGTATCCATCATGGCTGATGCAATGCGGCGGCTGCATACGCTTGATCCGGCTACCTGCCCATTCG
ACCACCAAGCGAAACATCGCATCGAGCGAGCACGTACTCGGATGGAAGCCGGTCTTGTCGATCAGGATGA
TCTGGACGAAGAGCATCAGGGGCTCGCGCCAGCCGAACTGTTCGCCAGGCTCAAGGCGCGCATGCCCGAC
GGCGAGGATCTCGTCGTGACCCATGGCGATGCCTGCTTGCCGAATATCATGGTGGAAAATGGCCGCTTTT
CTGGATTCATCGACTGTGGCCGGCTGGGTGTGGCGGACCGCTATCAGGACATAGCGTTGGCTACCCGTGA
TATTGCTGAAGAGCTTGGCGGCGAATGGGCTGACCGCTTCCTCGTGCTTTACGGTATCGCCGCTCCCGAT
TCGCAGCGCATCGCCTTCTATCGCCTTCTTGACGAGTTCTTCTGAGCGGGACTCTGGGGTTCGAAATGAC
CGACCAAGCGACGCCCAACCTGCCATCACGATGGCCGCAATAAAATATCTTTATTTTCATTACATCTGTG
TGTTGGTTTTTTGTGTGAATCGATAGCGATAAGGATCCGCGTATGGTGCACTCTCAGTACAATCTGCTCT
GATGCCGCATAGTTAAGCCAGCCCCGACACCCGCCAACACCCGCTGACGCGCCCTGACGGGCTTGTCTGC
TCCCGGCATCCGCTTACAGACAAGCTGTGACCGTCTCCGGGAGCTGCATGTGTCAGAGGTTTTCACCGTC
ATCACCGAAACGCGCGAGACGAAAGGGCCTCGTGATACGCCTATTTTTATAGGTTAATGTCATGATAATA
ATGGTTTCTTAGACGTCAGGTGGCACTTTTCGGGGAAATGTGCGCGGAACCCCTATTTGTTTATTTTTCT
AAATACATTCAAATATGTATCCGCTCATGAGACAATAACCCTGATAAATGCTTCAATAATATTGAAAAAG
GAAGAGTATGAGTATTCAACATTTCCGTGTCGCCCTTATTCCCTTTTTTGCGGCATTTTGCCTTCCTGTT
TTTGCTCACCCAGAAACGCTGGTGAAAGTAAAAGATGCTGAAGATCAGTTGGGTGCACGAGTGGGTTACA
TCGAACTGGATCTCAACAGCGGTAAGATCCTTGAGAGTTTTCGCCCCGAAGAACGTTTTCCAATGATGAG
CACTTTTAAAGTTCTGCTATGTGGCGCGGTATTATCCCGTATTGACGCCGGGCAAGAGCAACTCGGTCGC
CGCATACACTATTCTCAGAATGACTTGGTTGAGTACTCACCAGTCACAGAAAAGCATCTTACGGATGGCA
TGACAGTAAGAGAATTATGCAGTGCTGCCATAACCATGAGTGATAACACTGCGGCCAACTTACTTCTGAC
AACGATCGGAGGACCGAAGGAGCTAACCGCTTTTTTGCACAACATGGGGGATCATGTAACTCGCCTTGAT
CGTTGGGAACCGGAGCTGAATGAAGCCATACCAAACGACGAGCGTGACACCACGATGCCTGTAGCAATGG
CAACAACGTTGCGCAAACTATTAACTGGCGAACTACTTACTCTAGCTTCCCGGCAACAATTAATAGACTG
GATGGAGGCGGATAAAGTTGCAGGACCACTTCTGCGCTCGGCCCTTCCGGCTGGCTGGTTTATTGCTGAT
AAATCTGGAGCCGGTGAGCGTGGGTCTCGCGGTATCATTGCAGCACTGGGGCCAGATGGTAAGCCCTCCC
GTATCGTAGTTATCTACACGACGGGGAGTCAGGCAACTATGGATGAACGAAATAGACAGATCGCTGAGAT
AGGTGCCTCACTGATTAAGCATTGGTAACTGTCAGACCAAGTTTACTCATATATACTTTAGATTGATTTA
AAACTTCATTTTTAATTTAAAAGGATCTAGGTGAAGATCCTTTTTGATAATCTCATGACCAAAATCCCTT
AACGTGAGTTTTCGTTCCACTGAGCGTCAGACCCCGTAGAAAAGATCAAAGGATCTTCTTGAGATCCTTT
TTTTCTGCGCGTAATCTGCTGCTTGCAAACAAAAAAACCACCGCTACCAGCGGTGGTTTGTTTGCCGGAT
CAAGAGCTACCAACTCTTTTTCCGAAGGTAACTGGCTTCAGCAGAGCGCAGATACCAAATACTGTTCTTC
TAGTGTAGCCGTAGTTAGGCCACCACTTCAAGAACTCTGTAGCACCGCCTACATACCTCGCTCTGCTAAT
CCTGTTACCAGTGGCTGCTGCCAGTGGCGATAAGTCGTGTCTTACCGGGTTGGACTCAAGACGATAGTTA
CCGGATAAGGCGCAGCGGTCGGGCTGAACGGGGGGTTCGTGCACACAGCCCAGCTTGGAGCGAACGACCT
ACACCGAACTGAGATACCTACAGCGTGAGCTATGAGAAAGCGCCACGCTTCCCGAAGGGAGAAAGGCGGA
CAGGTATCCGGTAAGCGGCAGGGTCGGAACAGGAGAGCGCACGAGGGAGCTTCCAGGGGGAAACGCCTGG
TATCTTTATAGTCCTGTCGGGTTTCGCCACCTCTGACTTGAGCGTCGATTTTTGTGATGCTCGTCAGGGG
GGCGGAGCCTATGGAAAAACGCCAGCAACGCGGCCTTTTTACGGTTCCTGGCCTTTTGCTGGCCTTTTGC
TCACATGGCTCGACAGATCT
Features (pLannotate 1.2.2; 34 found; start..end, strand, type, name):
    140..517     +  enhancer       CMV enhancer: human cytomegalovirus immediate early enhancer
    518..729     +  promoter       CMV promoter: human cytomegalovirus (CMV) immediate early promoter
    890..1022    +  intron         chimeric intron: chimera between introns from human β-globin and immunoglobulin heavy chain genes
   1067..1085    +  promoter       T7 promoter: promoter for bacteriophage T7 RNA polymerase
   1108..1221    +  CDS            TPI1 (fragment): TPIS_HUMAN - Also known as TPI. Experimental evidence at protein level: Swiss-Prot protein existence level 1. It is also responsible for the non-negligible production of methylglyoxal a reactive cytotoxic side-product that modifies and can alter proteins, DNA and lipids. From Homo sapiens (Human).
   2130..2486    +  CDS            Tpi1 (fragment): TPIS_MOUSE - Also known as Tpi. Experimental evidence at protein level: Swiss-Prot protein existence level 1. It is also responsible for the non-negligible production of methylglyoxal a reactive cytotoxic side-product that modifies and can alter proteins, DNA and lipids. From Mus musculus (Mouse).
   2540..3064    +  CDS            TPI1 (fragment): TPIS_HUMAN - Also known as TPI. Experimental evidence at protein level: Swiss-Prot protein existence level 1. It is also responsible for the non-negligible production of methylglyoxal a reactive cytotoxic side-product that modifies and can alter proteins, DNA and lipids. From Homo sapiens (Human).
   3340..3429    +  CDS            TPI1 (fragment): TPIS_HUMAN - Also known as TPI. Experimental evidence at protein level: Swiss-Prot protein existence level 1. It is also responsible for the non-negligible production of methylglyoxal a reactive cytotoxic side-product that modifies and can alter proteins, DNA and lipids. From Homo sapiens (Human).
   3558..3671    +  CDS            TPI1 (fragment): TPIS_HUMAN - Also known as TPI. Experimental evidence at protein level: Swiss-Prot protein existence level 1. It is also responsible for the non-negligible production of methylglyoxal a reactive cytotoxic side-product that modifies and can alter proteins, DNA and lipids. From Homo sapiens (Human).
   3720..3767    +  CDS            VN155(I152L) (fragment): improved N-terminal fragment of mVenus for use in bimolecular fluorescence complementation (BiFC) (Kodama and Hu, 2010)
   3774..3852    +  ncRNA          Flavi xrRNA: Accession: RF03547 - General Flavivirus exoribonuclease-resistant RNA element
   3934..4002    +  ncRNA          Flavivirus SLIV (fragment): Accession: RF01415 - Flavivirus 3'UTR stem loop IV
   3998..4087    +  CDS            HBB_OTOBE (fragment): Experimental evidence at protein level: Swiss-Prot protein existence level 1. Involved in oxygen transport from the lung to the various peripheral tissues. From Otospermophilus beecheyi (California ground squirrel) (Spermophilus beecheyi).
   4091..4114    +  polyA_signal   β-globin poly(A) (fragment): human β-globin polyadenylation signal
   4122..4193    +  CDS            HBB (fragment): HBB_PONPY - Experimental evidence at transcript level: Swiss-Prot protein existence level 2. Involved in oxygen transport from the lung to the various peripheral tissues. From Pongo pygmaeus (Bornean orangutan).
   4197..4220    +  polyA_signal   β-globin poly(A) (fragment): human β-globin polyadenylation signal
   4228..4299    +  CDS            HBB (fragment): HBB_PONPY - Experimental evidence at transcript level: Swiss-Prot protein existence level 2. Involved in oxygen transport from the lung to the various peripheral tissues. From Pongo pygmaeus (Bornean orangutan).
   4303..4326    +  polyA_signal   β-globin poly(A) (fragment): human β-globin polyadenylation signal
   4334..4405    +  CDS            HBB (fragment): HBB_PONPY - Experimental evidence at transcript level: Swiss-Prot protein existence level 2. Involved in oxygen transport from the lung to the various peripheral tissues. From Pongo pygmaeus (Bornean orangutan).
   4409..4432    +  polyA_signal   β-globin poly(A) (fragment): human β-globin polyadenylation signal
   4454..4471    -  promoter       T3 promoter (fragment): promoter for bacteriophage T3 RNA polymerase
   4489..4610    -  polyA_signal   SV40 poly(A) signal: SV40 polyadenylation signal
   4633..4701    -  CDS            large T antigen (fragment): large T antigen from SV40 (simian virus 40)
   4725..4792    +  CDS            lacZα (fragment): LacZα fragment of β-galactosidase; lacZ fragment
   4796..5224    +  rep_origin     f1 ori (sequence partly withheld): f1 bacteriophage origin of replication; arrow indicates direction of (+) strand synthesis
   5252..5303    -  misc_feature   bom (fragment): basis of mobility region from pBR322
   5368..5725    +  promoter       SV40 promoter: SV40 enhancer and early promoter
   5776..6567    +  CDS            neo: KKA2_KLEPN - Also known as kan, nptII. Experimental evidence at protein level: Swiss-Prot protein existence level 1. Resistance to kanamycin, neomycin, paromomycin, ribostamycin, butirosin and gentamicin B. From Klebsiella pneumoniae.
   6634..6682    +  polyA_signal   poly(A) signal: synthetic polyadenylation signal
   6702..6756    -  misc_feature   bom (fragment): basis of mobility region from pBR322
   6858..6893    -  CDS            rop (fragment): Rop protein, which maintains plasmids at low copy number; rop
   6988..7092    +  promoter       AmpR promoter: bla
   7093..7953    +  CDS            AmpR: β-lactamase; bla; confers resistance to ampicillin, carbenicillin, and related antibiotics
   8124..8712    +  rep_origin     ori: high-copy-number ColE1/pMB1/pBR322/pUC origin of replication
