[The description below was written by a language model from this plasmid's Addgene catalogue record and pLannotate feature annotations shown in this document.]
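Description:
pCI-TPI_WT-xrRNA-4H is a mammalian expression plasmid of about 8.8 kb built on the pCI-neo backbone. It is propagated in E. coli from a high-copy ColE1/pUC-type origin under ampicillin selection (AmpR). It also carries an f1 origin and an SV40 early promoter-driven neomycin phosphotransferase cassette with a synthetic poly(A) signal, which allows G418 selection of transfected mammalian cells. The reporter was cloned between NheI and NotI, downstream of the CMV immediate-early enhancer/promoter, the backbone's chimeric β-globin/immunoglobulin intron and a T7 promoter. An SV40 poly(A) signal is annotated just downstream of the insert.

The insert is a wild-type human triosephosphate isomerase (TPI1) reporter. The automated annotation detects the TPI coding sequence as several separated fragments spread over roughly 2.5 kb. This pattern suggests an intron-containing minigene rather than a cDNA, although the record does not say so explicitly, and the one fragment labelled as mouse is probably just a homology call. After the coding region comes a flavivirus exoribonuclease-resistant RNA element, which the catalogue entry attributes to MVE. It is followed by four tandem repeats that the annotator matches to β-globin sequence, and these correspond to the "4H" probe binding sites. The short Venus, squirrel and orangutan globin hits appear to be annotation artefacts of these elements.

The xrRNA structure stalls the 5'-3' exonuclease XRN1, so degradation of the reporter mRNA leaves a stable 3' fragment (xrFrag). This fragment retains the 4H sites, and both it and the full-length transcript can be detected by northern blot. The wild-type version presumably serves as the stable reference reporter in studies of the decay pathways of unstable mRNAs.
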