Addgene plasmid #108368: pCI-TPI_WT-xrRNA-4H
Purpose: Expresses wild type TPI reporter; enables detection of 5'-3' decay intermediates (xrFrag) and allows detection via northern blot (4H binding sites)
Depositing lab: Niels Gehring. Depositing organization: Universitaet zu Koeln. Publication: Interrogating the degradation pathways of unstable mRNAs with XRN1-resistant sequences. Boehm V, Gerbracht JV, Marx MC, Gehring NH. Nat Commun. 2016 Dec 5;7:13691. doi: 10.1038/ncomms13691. PubMed 27917860.
Backbone
  Vector backbone: pCI-neo
  Backbone manufacturer: Promega
  Vector type: Mammalian Expression
  Selectable markers: Neomycin (select with G418)
Growth in bacteria
  Bacterial resistance: Ampicillin, 100 μg/mL
  Growth temperature: 37°C
  Growth strain: DH5alpha
  Copy number: High Copy
Gene/Insert
  Gene/Insert name: Wild type TPI reporter with MVE xrRNA and 4H probe binding sites
  Species: H. sapiens (human)
  Entrez Gene: TPI1 (a.k.a. HEL-S-49, TIM, TPI, TPID)
  Promoter: CMV
  Cloning method: Restriction Enzyme; 5′ cloning site NheI (unknown if destroyed); 3′ cloning site NotI (unknown if destroyed)
  Sequencing primers: 5′ GGTGTCCACTCCCAGTTCA; 3′ TGCATTCTAGTTGTGGTTTGTC
Terms and licenses: Academic/Nonprofit Terms; Industry Terms: Not Available to Industry
Depositor comments: Please see depositor's genbank file in Supplemental Documents for full annotation of the plasmid
How to cite: pCI-TPI_WT-xrRNA-4H was a gift from Niels Gehring (Addgene plasmid # 108368 ; http://n2t.net/addgene:108368 ; RRID:Addgene_108368)
